>Addgene plasmid #135987 | pcDNA3-His:FRB:nls:VPR | addgene full sequence | sequence record 268598 | Addgene NGS Result
GACGGATCGGGAGATCTCCCGATCCCCTATGGTGCACTCTCAGTACAATCTGCTCTGATGCCGCATAGTT
AAGCCAGTATCTGCTCCCTGCTTGTGTGTTGGAGGTCGCTGAGTAGTGCGCGAGCAAAATTTAAGCTACA
ACAAGGCAAGGCTTGACCGACAATTGCATGAAGAATCTGCTTAGGGTTAGGCGTTTTGCGCTGCTTCGCG
ATGTACGGGCCAGATATACGCGTTGACATTGATTATTGACTAGTTATTAATAGTAATCAATTACGGGGTC
ATTAGTTCATAGCCCATATATGGAGTTCCGCGTTACATAACTTACGGTAAATGGCCCGCCTGGCTGACCG
CCCAACGACCCCCGCCCATTGACGTCAATAATGACGTATGTTCCCATAGTAACGCCAATAGGGACTTTCC
ATTGACGTCAATGGGTGGAGTATTTACGGTAAACTGCCCACTTGGCAGTACATCAAGTGTATCATATGCC
AAGTACGCCCCCTATTGACGTCAATGACGGTAAATGGCCCGCCTGGCATTATGCCCAGTACATGACCTTA
TGGGACTTTCCTACTTGGCAGTACATCTACGTATTAGTCATCGCTATTACCATGGTGATGCGGTTTTGGC
AGTACATCAATGGGCGTGGATAGCGGTTTGACTCACGGGGATTTCCAAGTCTCCACCCCATTGACGTCAA
TGGGAGTTTGTTTTGGCACCAAAATCAACGGGACTTTCCAAAATGTCGTAACAACTCCGCCCCATTGACG
CAAATGGGCGGTAGGCGTGTACGGTGGGAGGTCTATATAAGCAGAGCTCTCTGGCTAACTAGAGAACCCA
CTGCTTACTGGCTTATCGAAATTAATACGACTCACTATAGGGAGACCCAAGCTTGGTACCGAGCTCGGAT
CCACTAGTAACGGCCGCCAGTGTGCTGGAATTCGCCACCATGCACCACCACCACCACCACGCTTCTAGAA
TCCTCTGGCATGAGATGTGGCATGAAGGCCTGGAAGAGGCATCTCGTTTGTACTTTGGGGAAAGGAACGT
GAAAGGCATGTTTGAGGTGCTGGAGCCCTTGCATGCTATGATGGAACGGGGCCCCCAGACTCTGAAGGAA
ACATCCTTTAATCAGGCCTATGGTCGAGATTTAATGGAGGCCCAAGAGTGGTGCAGGAAGTACATGAAAT
CAGGGAATGTCAAGGACCTCCTCCAAGCCTGGGACCTCTATTATCATGTGTTCCGACGAATCTCAAAGGA
TCCAAAAAAGAAGAGAAAGGTAGAGGCCAGCGGTTCGGGACGGGCTGACGCATTGGACGATTTTGATCTG
GATATGCTGGGAAGTGACGCCCTCGATGATTTTGACCTTGACATGCTTGGTTCGGATGCCCTTGATGACT
TTGACCTCGACATGCTCGGCAGTGACGCCCTTGATGATTTCGACCTGGACATGCTGATTAACACTAGTGG
CGGCTCTGGCGGCGGCTCCGGAGGCTCTAGCCAGTACCTGCCCGACACCGACGACCGGCACCGGATCGAG
GAAAAGCGGAAGCGGACCTACGAGACATTCAAGAGCATCATGAAGAAGTCCCCCTTCAGCGGCCCCACCG
ACCCTAGACCTCCACCTAGAAGAATCGCCGTGCCCAGCAGATCCAGCGCCAGCGTGCCAAAACCTGCCCC
CCAGCCTTACCCCTTCACCAGCAGCCTGAGCACCATCAACTACGACGAGTTCCCTACCATGGTGTTCCCC
AGCGGCCAGATCTCTCAGGCCTCTGCTCTGGCTCCAGCCCCTCCTCAGGTGCTGCCTCAGGCTCCTGCTC
CTGCACCAGCTCCAGCCATGGTGTCTGCACTGGCTCAGGCACCAGCACCCGTGCCTGTGCTGGCTCCTGG
ACCTCCACAGGCTGTGGCTCCACCAGCCCCTAAACCTACACAGGCCGGCGAGGGCACACTGTCTGAAGCT
CTGCTGCAGCTGCAGTTCGACGACGAGGATCTGGGAGCCCTGCTGGGAAACAGCACCGATCCTGCCGTGT
TCACCGACCTGGCCAGCGTGGACAACAGCGAGTTCCAGCAGCTGCTGAACCAGGGCATCCCTGTGGCCCC
TCACACCACCGAGCCCATGCTGATGGAATACCCCGAGGCCATCACCCGGCTCGTGACAGGCGCTCAGAGG
CCTCCTGATCCAGCTCCTGCCCCTCTGGGAGCACCAGGCCTGCCTAATGGACTGCTGTCTGGCGACGAGG
ACTTCAGCTCTATCGCCGATATGGATTTCTCAGCCTTGCTGGGCTCTGGCAGCGGCAGCCGGGATTCCAG
GGAAGGGATGTTTTTGCCGAAGCCTGAGGCCGGCTCCGCTATTAGTGACGTGTTTGAGGGCCGCGAGGTG
TGCCAGCCAAAACGAATCCGGCCATTTCATCCTCCAGGAAGTCCATGGGCCAACCGCCCACTCCCCGCCA
GCCTCGCACCAACACCAACCGGTCCAGTACATGAGCCAGTCGGGTCACTGACCCCGGCACCAGTCCCTCA
GCCACTGGACCCAGCGCCCGCAGTGACTCCCGAGGCCAGTCACCTGTTGGAGGACCCCGATGAAGAGACG
AGCCAGGCTGTCAAAGCCCTTCGGGAGATGGCCGATACTGTGATTCCCCAGAAGGAAGAGGCTGCAATCT
GTGGCCAAATGGACCTTTCCCATCCGCCCCCAAGGGGCCATCTGGATGAGCTGACAACCACACTTGAGTC
CATGACCGAGGATCTGAACCTGGACTCACCCCTGACCCCGGAATTGAACGAGATTCTGGATACCTTCCTG
AACGACGAGTGCCTCTTGCATGCCATGCATATCAGCACAGGACTGTCCATCTTCGACACATCTCTGTTTT
GATCTAGAGGGCCCTATTCTATAGTGTCACCTAAATGCTAGAGCTCGCTGATCAGCCTCGACTGTGCCTT
CTAGTTGCCAGCCATCTGTTGTTTGCCCCTCCCCCGTGCCTTCCTTGACCCTGGAAGGTGCCACTCCCAC
TGTCCTTTCCTAATAAAATGAGGAAATTGCATCGCATTGTCTGAGTAGGTGTCATTCTATTCTGGGGGGT
GGGGTGGGGCAGGACAGCAAGGGGGAGGATTGGGAAGACAATAGCAGGCATGCTGGGGATGCGGTGGGCT
CTATGGCTTCTGAGGCGGAAAGAACCAGCTGGGGCTCTAGGGGGTATCCCC
[124 nt withheld, positions 3202-3325]
C
[91 nt withheld, positions 3327-3417]
A
[49 nt withheld, positions 3419-3467]
CTTTTGACGTTGGAGTCCACGTTCTTT
[37 nt withheld, positions 3495-3531]
ACCCTATCTCGGTCTATTCTTTTGATTTATAAGGGATTTTGCCGATTTCGGCCTATTGGTTAAAAAATGA
GCTGATTTAACAAAAATTTAACGCGAATTAATTCTGTGGAATGTGTGTCAGTTAGGGTGTGGAAAGTCCC
CAGGCTCCCCAGCAGGCAGAAGTATGCAAAGCATGCATCTCAATTAGTCAGCAACCAGGTGTGGAAAGTC
CCCAGGCTCCCCAGCAGGCAGAAGTATGCAAAGCATGCATCTCAATTAGTCAGCAACCATAGTCCCGCCC
CTAACTCCGCCCATCCCGCCCCTAACTCCGCCCAGTTCCGCCCATTCTCCGCCCCATGGCTGACTAATTT
TTTTTATTTATGCAGAGGCCGAGGCCGCCTCTGCCTCTGAGCTATTCCAGAAGTAGTGAGGAGGCTTTTT
TGGAGGCCTAGGCTTTTGCAAAAAGCTCCCGGGAGCTTGTATATCCATTTTCGGATCTGATCAAGAGACA
GGATGAGGATCGTTTCGCATGATTGAACAAGATGGATTGCACGCAGGTTCTCCGGCCGCTTGGGTGGAGA
GGCTATTCGGCTATGACTGGGCACAACAGACAATCGGCTGCTCTGATGCCGCCGTGTTCCGGCTGTCAGC
GCAGGGGCGCCCGGTTCTTTTTGTCAAGACCGACCTGTCCGGTGCCCTGAATGAACTGCAGGACGAGGCA
GCGCGGCTATCGTGGCTGGCCACGACGGGCGTTCCTTGCGCAGCTGTGCTCGACGTTGTCACTGAAGCGG
GAAGGGACTGGCTGCTATTGGGCGAAGTGCCGGGGCAGGATCTCCTGTCATCTCACCTTGCTCCTGCCGA
GAAAGTATCCATCATGGCTGATGCAATGCGGCGGCTGCATACGCTTGATCCGGCTACCTGCCCATTCGAC
CACCAAGCGAAACATCGCATCGAGCGAGCACGTACTCGGATGGAAGCCGGTCTTGTCGATCAGGATGATC
TGGACGAAGAGCATCAGGGGCTCGCGCCAGCCGAACTGTTCGCCAGGCTCAAGGCGCGCATGCCCGACGG
CGAGGATCTCGTCGTGACCCATGGCGATGCCTGCTTGCCGAATATCATGGTGGAAAATGGCCGCTTTTCT
GGATTCATCGACTGTGGCCGGCTGGGTGTGGCGGACCGCTATCAGGACATAGCGTTGGCTACCCGTGATA
TTGCTGAAGAGCTTGGCGGCGAATGGGCTGACCGCTTCCTCGTGCTTTACGGTATCGCCGCTCCCGATTC
GCAGCGCATCGCCTTCTATCGCCTTCTTGACGAGTTCTTCTGAGCGGGACTCTGGGGTTCGAAATGACCG
ACCAAGCGACGCCCAACCTGCCATCACGAGATTTCGATTCCACCGCCGCCTTCTATGAAAGGTTGGGCTT
CGGAATCGTTTTCCGGGACGCCGGCTGGATGATCCTCCAGCGCGGGGATCTCATGCTGGAGTTCTTCGCC
CACCCCAACTTGTTTATTGCAGCTTATAATGGTTACAAATAAAGCAATAGCATCACAAATTTCACAAATA
AAGCATTTTTTTCACTGCATTCTAGTTGTGGTTTGTCCAAACTCATCAATGTATCTTATCATGTCTGTAT
ACCGTCGACCTCTAGCTAGAGCTTGGCGTAATCATGGTCATAGCTGTTTCCTGTGTGAAATTGTTATCCG
CTCACAATTCCACACAACATACGAGCCGGAAGCATAAAGTGTAAAGCCTGGGGTGCCTAATGAGTGAGCT
AACTCACATTAATTGCGTTGCGCTCACTGCCCGCTTTCCAGTCGGGAAACCTGTCGTGCCAGCTGCATTA
ATGAATCGGCCAACGCGCGGGGAGAGGCGGTTTGCGTATTGGGCGCTCTTCCGCTTCCTCGCTCACTGAC
TCGCTGCGCTCGGTCGTTCGGCTGCGGCGAGCGGTATCAGCTCACTCAAAGGCGGTAATACGGTTATCCA
CAGAATCAGGGGATAACGCAGGAAAGAACATGTGAGCAAAAGGCCAGCAAAAGGCCAGGAACCGTAAAAA
GGCCGCGTTGCTGGCGTTTTTCCATAGGCTCCGCCCCCCTGACGAGCATCACAAAAATCGACGCTCAAGT
CAGAGGTGGCGAAACCCGACAGGACTATAAAGATACCAGGCGTTTCCCCCTGGAAGCTCCCTCGTGCGCT
CTCCTGTTCCGACCCTGCCGCTTACCGGATACCTGTCCGCCTTTCTCCCTTCGGGAAGCGTGGCGCTTTC
TCATAGCTCACGCTGTAGGTATCTCAGTTCGGTGTAGGTCGTTCGCTCCAAGCTGGGCTGTGTGCACGAA
CCCCCCGTTCAGCCCGACCGCTGCGCCTTATCCGGTAACTATCGTCTTGAGTCCAACCCGGTAAGACACG
ACTTATCGCCACTGGCAGCAGCCACTGGTAACAGGATTAGCAGAGCGAGGTATGTAGGCGGTGCTACAGA
GTTCTTGAAGTGGTGGCCTAACTACGGCTACACTAGAAGAACAGTATTTGGTATCTGCGCTCTGCTGAAG
CCAGTTACCTTCGGAAAAAGAGTTGGTAGCTCTTGATCCGGCAAACAAACCACCGCTGGTAGCGGTGGTT
TTTTTGTTTGCAAGCAGCAGATTACGCGCAGAAAAAAAGGATCTCAAGAAGATCCTTTGATCTTTTCTAC
GGGGTCTGACGCTCAGTGGAACGAAAACTCACGTTAAGGGATTTTGGTCATGAGATTATCAAAAAGGATC
TTCACCTAGATCCTTTTAAATTAAAAATGAAGTTTTAAATCAATCTAAAGTATATATGAGTAAACTTGGT
CTGACAGTTACCAATGCTTAATCAGTGAGGCACCTATCTCAGCGATCTGTCTATTTCGTTCATCCATAGT
TGCCTGACTCCCCGTCGTGTAGATAACTACGATACGGGAGGGCTTACCATCTGGCCCCAGTGCTGCAATG
ATACCGCGAGACCCACGCTCACCGGCTCCAGATTTATCAGCAATAAACCAGCCAGCCGGAAGGGCCGAGC
GCAGAAGTGGTCCTGCAACTTTATCCGCCTCCATCCAGTCTATTAATTGTTGCCGGGAAGCTAGAGTAAG
TAGTTCGCCAGTTAATAGTTTGCGCAACGTTGTTGCCATTGCTACAGGCATCGTGGTGTCACGCTCGTCG
TTTGGTATGGCTTCATTCAGCTCCGGTTCCCAACGATCAAGGCGAGTTACATGATCCCCCATGTTGTGCA
AAAAAGCGGTTAGCTCCTTCGGTCCTCCGATCGTTGTCAGAAGTAAGTTGGCCGCAGTGTTATCACTCAT
GGTTATGGCAGCACTGCATAATTCTCTTACTGTCATGCCATCCGTAAGATGCTTTTCTGTGACTGGTGAG
TACTCAACCAAGTCATTCTGAGAATAGTGTATGCGGCGACCGAGTTGCTCTTGCCCGGCGTCAATACGGG
ATAATACCGCGCCACATAGCAGAACTTTAAAAGTGCTCATCATTGGAAAACGTTCTTCGGGGCGAAAACT
CTCAAGGATCTTACCGCTGTTGAGATCCAGTTCGATGTAACCCACTCGTGCACCCAACTGATCTTCAGCA
TCTTTTACTTTCACCAGCGTTTCTGGGTGAGCAAAAACAGGAAGGCAAAATGCCGCAAAAAAGGGAATAA
GGGCGACACGGAAATGTTGAATACTCATACTCTTCCTTTTTCAATATTATTGAAGCATTTATCAGGGTTA
TTGTCTCATGAGCGGATACATATTTGAATGTATTTAGAAAAATAAACAAATAGGGGTTCCGCGCACATTT
CCCCGAAAAGTGCCACCTGACGTC
Features (pLannotate 1.2.2; 26 found; start..end, strand, type, name):
     28..80      -  misc_feature   bom (fragment): basis of mobility region from pBR322
    235..614     +  enhancer       CMV enhancer: human cytomegalovirus immediate early enhancer
    615..818     +  promoter       CMV promoter: human cytomegalovirus (CMV) immediate early promoter
    814..847     +  LTR            5' LTR (truncated) (fragment): truncated 5' long terminal repeat (LTR) from HIV-1
    863..881     +  promoter       T7 promoter: promoter for bacteriophage T7 RNA polymerase
    953..970     +  CDS            9xHis (fragment): 9xHis affinity tag
    980..1258    +  CDS            FRB*: T2098L mutant of FKBP-rapamycin binding domain of human FRAP binds synthetic ligands such as AP21967
   1262..1282    +  CDS            SV40 NLS: nuclear localization signal of SV40 (simian virus 40) large T antigen
   1427..1443    +  CDS            VP96 (fragment): 6 tandem repeats of the minimal activation domain of herpes simplex virus VP16 (Cheng et al., 2013)
   1502..2281    +  CDS            RELA (fragment): TF65_HUMAN - Also known as NFKB3. Experimental evidence at protein level: Swiss-Prot protein existence level 1. NF-kappa-B is a pleiotropic transcription factor present in almost all cell types and is the endpoint of a series of signal transduction events that are initiated by a vast array of stimuli related to many biological processes such as inflammation, immunity, differentiation, cell growth, tumorigenesis and apoptosis. NF-kappa-B is a homo- or heterodimeric complex formed by the Rel-like domain- containing proteins RELA/p65, RELB, NFKB1/p105, NFKB1/p50, REL and NFKB2/p52. The heterodime
   2300..2869    +  CDS            Rta AD: transcriptional activation domain from the human herpesvirus 4 (Epstein-Barr virus) replication and transcription activator Rta/BRLF1 (Hardwick et al., 1992; Chavez et al., 2015)
   2888..2906    -  promoter       SP6 promoter: promoter for bacteriophage SP6 RNA polymerase
   2932..3156    +  polyA_signal   bGH poly(A) signal: bovine growth hormone polyadenylation signal
   3160..3181    +  promoter       SV40 promoter (fragment): SV40 enhancer and early promoter
   3202..3630    +  rep_origin     f1 ori (sequence partly withheld): f1 bacteriophage origin of replication; arrow indicates direction of (+) strand synthesis
   3644..3973    +  promoter       SV40 promoter: SV40 enhancer and early promoter
   4040..4831    +  CDS            neo: KKA2_KLEPN - Also known as kan, nptII. Experimental evidence at protein level: Swiss-Prot protein existence level 1. Resistance to kanamycin, neomycin, paromomycin, ribostamycin, butirosin and gentamicin B. From Klebsiella pneumoniae.
   4855..5013    +  CDS            ble (fragment): BLE_KLEPN - Experimental evidence at protein level: Swiss-Prot protein existence level 1. Binding protein with a strong affinity to the bleomycin family of antibiotics. Binds to CL990; an antimitotic-antibiotic compound. From Klebsiella pneumoniae.
   5008..5129    +  polyA_signal   SV40 poly(A) signal: SV40 polyadenylation signal
   5202..5218    -  protein_bind   lac operator: The lac repressor binds to the lac operator to inhibit transcription in E. coli. This inhibition can be relieved by adding lactose or isopropyl-β-D-thiogalactopyranoside (IPTG). lac repressor encoded by lacI
   5226..5256    -  promoter       lac promoter: promoter for the E. coli lac operon
   5271..5292    -  protein_bind   CAP binding site: CAP binding activates transcription in the presence of cAMP. E. coli catabolite activator protein
   5305..5397    -  CDS            lacI (fragment): lac repressor; lacI; The lac repressor binds to the lac operator to inhibit transcription in E. coli. This inhibition can be relieved by adding lactose or isopropyl-β-D-thiogalactopyranoside (IPTG).
   5580..6168    -  rep_origin     ori: high-copy-number ColE1/pMB1/pBR322/pUC origin of replication
   6339..7199    -  CDS            AmpR: β-lactamase; bla; confers resistance to ampicillin, carbenicillin, and related antibiotics
   7200..7304    -  promoter       AmpR promoter: bla
