[The description below was written by a language model from this plasmid's Addgene catalogue record and pLannotate feature annotations shown in this document.]
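Description:
pcDNA3-His:FRB:nls:VPR is a mammalian expression plasmid of about 7.3 kb built on the pcDNA3 backbone. It is maintained in E. coli at high copy through a ColE1/pUC-type origin and selected with ampicillin via the β-lactamase gene. An f1 origin is also present. For selection in mammalian cells, an SV40 early promoter drives a neomycin phosphotransferase gene followed by an SV40 polyadenylation signal, allowing G418 selection of stable transfectants.

The payload is a single fusion open reading frame of roughly 1.9 kb, expressed from the CMV immediate-early enhancer and promoter and terminated by the bovine growth hormone poly(A) signal. T7 and SP6 promoters flank the insert as part of the standard pcDNA3 cloning region. From the N terminus, the protein consists of a His tag, the FRB (FKBP-rapamycin binding) domain, an SV40 large T antigen nuclear localization signal, and the tripartite VPR activator. The annotation shows VPR as VP16-derived repeats, the RELA/p65 activation region and the Epstein-Barr virus Rta activation domain. The automated annotation matches the FRB segment to the T2098L variant, which can also bind rapamycin analogues, although the catalogue entry simply calls it the rapamycin-inducible FRB domain.

The construct supplies one half of a chemically induced dimerization system. Rapamycin bridges FRB to an FKBP-fused partner, typically a DNA-binding module supplied on a separate plasmid. This recruits VPR to a target promoter and switches on transcription in a drug-dependent way. The plasmid was deposited alongside work on engineering orthogonal protein interaction tools for regulating mammalian cells.
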