Addgene plasmid #135987: pcDNA3-His:FRB:nls:VPR
Purpose: Expresses the FRB rapamycin-inducible domain fused to the VPR transcriptional activation domain in mammalian cells
Depositing lab: Roman Jerala. Depositing organization: National Institute of Chemistry. Publication: A tunable orthogonal coiled-coil interaction toolbox for engineering mammalian cells. Lebar T, Lainscek D, Merljak E, Aupic J, Jerala R. Nat Chem Biol. 2020 Jan 6. pii: 10.1038/s41589-019-0443-y. doi: 10.1038/s41589-019-0443-y. PubMed 31907374.
Backbone
  Vector backbone: pcDNA3
  Backbone manufacturer: ThermoFisher
  Backbone size w/o insert (bp): 5400
  Total vector size (bp): 7336
  Vector type: Mammalian Expression
  Selectable markers: Neomycin (select with G418)
Growth in bacteria
  Bacterial resistance: Ampicillin, 100 μg/mL
  Growth temperature: 37°C
  Growth strain: DH5alpha
  Copy number: High Copy
Gene/Insert
  Gene/Insert name: FRB domain fused to the VPR activation domain
  Species: H. sapiens (human), M. musculus (mouse)
  Insert size (bp): 1923
  Promoter: CMV
  Tag / fusion protein: His (N terminal on insert)
  Cloning method: Gibson Cloning
  Sequencing primers: 5′ CGCAAATGGGCGGTAGGCGTG; 3′ TAGAAGGCACAGTCGAGG
Terms and licenses: Academic/Nonprofit Terms; Industry Terms: Not Available to Industry
How to cite: pcDNA3-His:FRB:nls:VPR was a gift from Roman Jerala (Addgene plasmid # 135987 ; http://n2t.net/addgene:135987 ; RRID:Addgene_135987)
